Addgene plasmid #147838: pAc5.1B-EGFP-DmCaf40-NFCVYAtoAAYYAF_W
Purpose: Insect Expression of DmCaf40-NFCVYAtoAAYYAF
Depositing lab: Elisa Izaurralde. Depositing organization: Max Planck Institute for Developmental Biology. Publication: A DDX6-CNOT1 complex and W-binding pockets in CNOT9 reveal direct links between miRNA target recognition and silencing. Chen Y, Boland A, Kuzuoglu-Ozturk D, Bawankar P, Loh B, Chang CT, Weichenrieder O, Izaurralde E. Mol Cell. 2014 Jun 5;54(5):737-50. doi: 10.1016/j.molcel.2014.03.034. Epub 2014 Apr 24. PubMed 24768540.
Backbone
  Vector backbone: Unknown
  Vector type: Insect Expression
Growth in bacteria
  Bacterial resistance: Ampicillin, 100 μg/mL
  Growth temperature: 37°C
  Growth strain: DH5alpha
  Copy number: Low Copy
Gene/Insert
  Gene/Insert name: DmCaf40-NFCVYAtoAAYYAF
  Species: D. melanogaster (fly)
  Entrez Gene: Rcd-1 (a.k.a. Dmel_CG14213, CAF40, CG14213, Caf40, Dmel\CG14213, Drcd-1)
  Cloning method: Unknown
Terms and licenses: Academic/Nonprofit Terms; Industry Terms: Not Available to Industry
Depositor comments: ORF extracted from NCBI: NM_167675.1 Plasmids from this collection were made available to the research community and donated after the lab closed. Please note that the sequence provided by the depositing laboratory may be theoretical/predicted or based on Sanger sequencing results. There may be discrepancies between sequencing results obtained by Addgene and the depositor sequence. If an Addgene verified sequence is not available, please contact before placing your order to request that our lab fully sequence the plasmid.
How to cite: pAc5.1B-EGFP-DmCaf40-NFCVYAtoAAYYAF_W was a gift from Elisa Izaurralde (Addgene plasmid # 147838 ; http://n2t.net/addgene:147838 ; RRID:Addgene_147838)
