[The description below was written by a language model from this plasmid's Addgene catalogue record and pLannotate feature annotations shown in this document.]
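Description:
pAc5.1B-EGFP-DmCaf40-NFCVYAtoAAYYAF_W is an insect-cell expression plasmid of about 7 kb that produces an EGFP-tagged mutant form of Drosophila melanogaster Caf40 (gene Rcd-1/CG14213), the fly orthologue of the CCR4-NOT deadenylase complex subunit CNOT9. The catalogue lists the backbone as unknown, although the name and the annotated parts point to a pAc5.1-type vector. It is propagated in E. coli through a ColE1/pUC-type origin and selected with ampicillin via the β-lactamase gene and its own promoter. The record describes it as low copy even though the annotated origin is of the high-copy class. A tetracycline-resistance gene fragment and a small piece of SV40 large T antigen are also detected and appear to be non-functional backbone remnants. No selectable marker for insect cells is annotated, which suggests transient transfection.

Expression is driven by the constitutive Drosophila actin 5C promoter, followed by EGFP and then the Caf40 coding region, which the annotation software matched by homology to human CNOT9. This arrangement gives an N-terminal fluorescent fusion. A V5 epitope sequence lies downstream of the insert, but the record does not indicate whether it is in frame or separated from the ORF by a stop codon. An SV40 polyadenylation signal follows, annotated on the opposite strand. The name indicates six substitutions, with residues N, F, C, V, Y and A changed to A, A, Y, Y, A and F; their positions are not given. The "_W" suffix and the associated publication on W-binding pockets in CNOT9 suggest that these changes target the tryptophan-binding pockets. The construct would therefore suit the study of CCR4-NOT recruitment during miRNA-mediated silencing in fly cells, though the stated purpose is simply insect expression of the mutant.
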