Features (pLannotate 1.2.2; 10 found; start..end, strand, type, name):
     56..2568    +  promoter       Ac5 promoter: Drosophila melanogaster actin 5C promoter
   2588..3304    +  CDS            EGFP: EGFP is a basic (constitutively fluorescent) green fluorescent protein published in 1996, derived from Aequorea victoria. It is reported to be a rapidly-maturing weak dimer with moderate acid sensitivity.
   3392..4222    +  CDS            CNOT9 (fragment): CNOT9_HUMAN - Also known as RCD1, RQCD1. Experimental evidence at protein level: Swiss-Prot protein existence level 1. Component of the CCR4-NOT complex which is one of the major cellular mRNA deadenylases and is linked to various cellular processes including bulk mRNA degradation, miRNA-mediated repression, translational repression during translational initiation and general transcription regulation. Additional complex functions may be a consequence of its influence on mRNA expression. Involved in down- regulation of MYB- and JUN-dependent transcription. May play a role in cell differentiatio
   4257..4298    +  CDS            V5 tag: epitope tag from simian virus 5
   4398..4532    -  polyA_signal   SV40 poly(A) signal: SV40 polyadenylation signal
   4555..4639    -  CDS            large T antigen (fragment): large T antigen from SV40 (simian virus 40)
   4640..5110    +  CDS            TcR (fragment): tetracycline efflux protein; tet; confers resistance to tetracycline
   5154..5742    -  rep_origin     ori: high-copy-number ColE1/pMB1/pBR322/pUC origin of replication
   5913..6773    -  CDS            AmpR: β-lactamase; bla; confers resistance to ampicillin, carbenicillin, and related antibiotics
   6774..6878    -  promoter       AmpR promoter: bla
>Addgene plasmid #147838 | pAc5.1B-EGFP-DmCaf40-NFCVYAtoAAYYAF_W | depositor full sequence | sequence record 290285 | Full Sequence
CTTCAAGGAATTAATTCTATATTCTAAAAACACAAATGATACTTCTAAAAAAAATCATGAATGGCATCAA
CTCTGAATCAAATCTTTGCAGATGCACCTACTTCTCATTTCCACTGTCACATCATTTTTCCAGATCTCGC
TGCCTGTTATGTGGCCCACAAACCAAGACACGTTTTATGGCCATTAAAGCTGGCTGATCGTCGCCAAACA
CCAAATACATATCAATATGTACATTCGAGAAAGAAGCGATCAAAGAAGCGTCTTCGGGCGAGTAGGAGAA
TGCGGAGGAGAAGGAGAACGAGCTGATCTAGTATCTCTCCACAATCCAATGCCAACTGACCAACTGGCCA
TATTCGGAGCAATTTGAAGCCAATTTCCATCGCCTGGCGATCGCTCCATTCTTGGCTATATGTTTTTCAC
CGTTCCCGGGGCCATTTTCAAAGACTCGTCGGTAAGATAAGATTGTGTCACTCGCTGTCTCTCTTCATTT
GTCGAAGAATGCTGAGGAATTTCGCGATGACGTCGGCGAGTATTTTGAAGAATGAGAATAATTTGTATTT
ATACGAAAATCAGTTAGTGGAATTTTCTACAAAAACATGTTATCTATAGATAATTTTGTTGCAAAATATG
TTGACTATGACAAAGATTGTATGTATATACCTTTAATGTATTCTCATTTTCTTATGTATTTATAATGGCA
ATGATGATACTGATGATATTTTAAGATGATGCCAGACCACAGGCTGATTTCTGCGTCTTTTGCCGAACGC
AGTGCATGTGCGGTTGTTGTTTTTTGGAATAGTTTCAATTTTCGGACTGTCCGCTTTGATTTCAGTTTCT
TGGCTTATTCAAAAAGCAAAGTAAAGCCAAAAAAGCGAGATGGCAATACCAAATGCGGCAAAACGGTAGT
GGAAGGAAAGGGGTGCGGGGCAGCGGAAGGAAGGGTGGGGCGGGGCGTGGCGGGGTCTGTGGCTGGGCGC
GACGTCACCGACGTTGGAGCCACTCCTTTGACCATGTGTGCGTGTGTGTATTATTCGTGTCTCGCCACTC
GCCGGTTGTTTTTTTCTTTTTATCTCGCTCTCTCTAGCGCCATCTCGTACGCATGCTCAACGCACCGCAT
GTTGCCGTGTCCTTTATGCGTCATTTTGGCTCGAAATAGGCAATTATTTAAACAAAGATTAGTCAACGAA
AACGCTAAAATAAATAAGTCTACAATATGGTTACTTATTGCCATGTGTGTGCAGCCAACGATAGCAACAA
AAGCAACAACACAGTGGCTTTCCCTCTTTCACTTTTTGTTTGCAAGCGCGTGCGAGCAAGACGGCACGAC
CGGCAAACGCAATTACGCTGACAAAGAGCAGACGAAGTTTTGGCCGAAAAACATCAAGGCGCCTGATACG
AATGCATTTGCAATAACAATTGCGATATTTAATATTGTTTATGAAGCTGTTTGACTTCAAAACACACAAA
AAAAAAAATAAAACAAATTATTTGAAAGAGAATTAGGAATCGGACAGCTTATCGTTACGGGCTAACAGCA
CACCGAGACGAAATAGCTTACCTGACGTCACAGCCTCTGGAAGAACTGCCGCCAAGCAGAGAGAGAGAGA
AAAAGAGGGAGAGCAGCTTAGACCGCATGTGCTTGTGTGTGAGGCGTCTCTCTCTTCGTCTCCTGTTTGC
GCAAACGCATAGACTGCACTGAGAAAATCGATTACCTATTTTTTATGAATGAATATTTGCACTATTACTA
TTCAAAACTATTAAGATAGCAATCACATTCAATAGCCAAATACTATACCACCTGAGCGATGCAACGAAAT
GATCAATTTGAGCAAAAATGCTGCATATTTAGGACGGCATCATTATAGAAATGCTTCTTGCTGTGTACTT
TTCTCTCGTCTGGCAGCTGTTTCGCCGTTATTGTTAAAACCGGCTTAAGTTAGGTGTGTTTTCTACGACT
AGTGATGCCCCTACTAGAAGATGTGTGTTGCACAAATGTCCCTGAATAACCAATTTGAAGTGCAGATAGC
AGTAAACGTAAGCTAATATGAATATTATTTAACTGTAATGTTTTAATATCGCTGGACATTACTAATAAAC
CCACTATAAACACATGTACATATGTATGTTTTGGCATACAATGAGTAGTTGGGGAAAAAATGTGTAAAAG
CACCGTGACCATCACAGCATAAAGATAACCAGCTGAAGTATCGAATATGAGTAACCCCCAAATTGAATCA
CATGCCGCAACTGATAGGACCCATGGAAGTACACTCTTCATGGCGATATACAAGACACACACAAGCACGA
ACACCCAGTTGCGGAGGAAATTCTCCGTAAATGAAAACCCAATCGGCGAACAATTCATACCCATATATGG
TAAAAGTTTTGAACGCGACTTGAGAGCGGAGAGCATTGCGGCTGATAAGGTTTTAGCGCTAAGCGGGCTT
TATAAAACGGGCTGCGGGACCAGTTTTCATATCACTACCGTTTGAGTTCTTGTGCTGTGTGGATACTCCT
CCCGACACAAAGCCGCTCCATCAGCCAGCAGTCGTCTAATCCAGAGACCCCGGATCGGGGTACCAACATG
GTGAGCAAGGGCGAGGAGCTGTTCACCGGGGTGGTGCCCATCCTGGTCGAGCTGGACGGCGACGTAAACG
GCCACAAGTTCAGCGTGTCCGGCGAGGGCGAGGGCGATGCCACCTACGGCAAGCTGACCCTGAAGTTCAT
CTGCACCACCGGCAAGCTGCCCGTGCCCTGGCCCACCCTCGTGACCACCCTGACCTACGGCGTGCAGTGC
TTCAGCCGCTACCCCGACCACATGAAGCAGCACGACTTCTTCAAGTCCGCCATGCCCGAAGGCTACGTCC
AGGAGCGCACCATCTTCTTCAAGGACGACGGCAACTACAAGACCCGCGCCGAGGTGAAGTTCGAGGGCGA
CACCCTGGTGAACCGCATCGAGCTGAAGGGCATCGACTTCAAGGAGGACGGCAACATCCTGGGGCACAAG
CTGGAGTACAACTACAACAGCCACAACGTCTATATCATGGCCGACAAGCAGAAGAACGGCATCAAGGTGA
ACTTCAAGATCCGCCACAACATCGAGGACGGCAGCGTGCAGCTCGCCGACCACTACCAGCAGAACACCCC
CATCGGCGACGGCCCCGTGCTGCTGCCCGACAACCACTACCTGAGCACCCAGTCCGCCCTGAGCAAAGAC
CCCAACGAGAAGCGCGATCACATGGTCCTGCTGGAGTTCGTGACCGCCGCCGGGATCACTCTCGGCATGG
ACGAGCTGTACAAGCCAAGCTTAATTAAGATGAGTGCTCAACCGAGTCCGCATATGAATCCTCAGCAGCA
GCAGCAGCAGCAACAGCAGCAGCAGCAGACCGAGCAGGAGAAGGTGTACCAGTGGATCAATGAGCTGGCC
CATCCGGACACGCGTGAAACCGCTCTGCTCGAGCTAAGCAAGAAGCGTGAGACGGACCTGGCCCCCATGC
TGTGGGCCAGCGCCGGGACCGCCTACGCCCTGTTGCAGGAGATTTATAACATCTACCCATCGATAACGCC
GCCCACTTTGACGGCCCACCAGTCGAACCGCGTGTGCAACGCCCTGGCGCTGCTGCAGTGCGTCGCCTCG
CACCCGGAGACTCGCACGGCCTTCCTGCAGGCCCAGATACCGCTGTACTTGTACCCTTTCTTGTCGACCA
CGTCCAAGACCAGGCCCTTCGAGTACTTGCGCCTGACCAGTTTGGGCGTGATTGGTGCTCTGGTCAAGAC
CGACGAACAGGAGGTGATCACCTTTCTGCTGACCACCGAGATCGTGCCCCTTTGTCTGAGCATCATGGAC
AGCGGATCGGAGCTGAGCAAGACTGTGGCCACTTTCATCATCCAGAAGATCCTGCTCGATGAGTCGGGTC
TGTCGTACATCTGCCAGACCGCCGAACGCTTTTCGCACGTGGCCATCACCCTGGGCAAAATGGTCATCCA
GCTGGCGAAGGATCCATGCGCCCGGCTGTTGAAGCATGTGGTGCGCTGCTATCTGCGTCTTTCGGACAAT
ACACGCGCTCGCAAGTTCCTGGGACAGTGTCTGCCCGATCAGCTGCGTGACGGCACCTTTGCGCTGTGCC
TGCAAGAGGACAAGTCGACCAAGCAGTGGCTGCAGATGCTGCTCAAGAACCTGGAACTCGGCGCCACTCC
GCAGCAGATCGGCATGTCGCCACTGGGCTCCTAGTCTAGAGGGCCCGCGGTTCGAAGGTAAGCCTATCCC
TAACCCTCTCCTCGGTCTCGATTCTACGCGTACCGGTCATCATCACCATCACCATTGAGTTTAAACCCGC
TGATCAGCCTCGACTGTGCCTTCTAAGGCCTGAGCTCGCTGATCAGCCTCGATCGAGGATCCAGACATGA
TAAGATACATTGATGAGTTTGGACAAACCACAACTAGAATGCAGTGAAAAAAATGCTTTATTTGTGAAAT
TTGTGATGCTATTGCTTTATTTGTAACCATTATAAGCTGCAATAAACAAGTTAACAACAACAATTGCATT
CATTTTATGTTTCAGGTTCAGGGGGAGGTGTGGGAGGTTTTTTAAAGCAAGTAAAACCTCTACAAATGTG
GTATGGCTGATTATGATCAGTCGACCGATGCCCTTGAGAGCCTTCAACCCAGTCAGCTCCTTCCGGTGGG
CGCGGGGCATGACTATCGTCGCCGCACTTATGACTGTCTTCTTTATCATGCAACTCGTAGGACAGGTGCC
GGCAGCGCTCTGGGTCATTTTCGGCGAGGACCGCTTTCGCTGGAGCGCGACGATGATCGGCCTGTCGCTT
GCGGTATTCGGAATCTTGCACGCCCTCGCTCAAGCCTTCGTCACTGGTCCCGCCACCAAACGTTTCGGCG
AGAAGCAGGCCATTATCGCCGGCATGGCGGCCGACGCGCTGGGCTACGTCTTGCTGGCGTTCGCGACGCG
AGGCTGGATGGCCTTCCCCATTATGATTCTTCTCGCTTCCGGCGGCATCGGGATGCCCGCGTTGCAGGCC
ATGCTGTCCAGGCAGGTAGATGACGACCATCAGGGACAGCTTCAAGGATCGCTCGCGGCTCTTACCAGCC
AGCAAAAGGCCAGGAACCGTAAAAAGGCCGCGTTGCTGGCGTTTTTCCATAGGCTCCGCCCCCCTGACGA
GCATCACAAAAATCGACGCTCAAGTCAGAGGTGGCGAAACCCGACAGGACTATAAAGATACCAGGCGTTT
CCCCCTGGAAGCTCCCTCGTGCGCTCTCCTGTTCCGACCCTGCCGCTTACCGGATACCTGTCCGCCTTTC
TCCCTTCGGGAAGCGTGGCGCTTTCTCAATGCTCACGCTGTAGGTATCTCAGTTCGGTGTAGGTCGTTCG
CTCCAAGCTGGGCTGTGTGCACGAACCCCCCGTTCAGCCCGACCGCTGCGCCTTATCCGGTAACTATCGT
CTTGAGTCCAACCCGGTAAGACACGACTTATCGCCACTGGCAGCAGCCACTGGTAACAGGATTAGCAGAG
CGAGGTATGTAGGCGGTGCTACAGAGTTCTTGAAGTGGTGGCCTAACTACGGCTACACTAGAAGGACAGT
ATTTGGTATCTGCGCTCTGCTGAAGCCAGTTACCTTCGGAAAAAGAGTTGGTAGCTCTTGATCCGGCAAA
CAAACCACCGCTGGTAGCGGTGGTTTTTTTGTTTGCAAGCAGCAGATTACGCGCAGAAAAAAAGGATCTC
AAGAAGATCCTTTGATCTTTTCTACGGGGTCTGACGCTCAGTGGAACGAAAACTCACGTTAAGGGATTTT
GGTCATGAGATTATCAAAAAGGATCTTCACCTAGATCCTTTTAAATTAAAAATGAAGTTTTAAATCAATC
TAAAGTATATATGAGTAAACTTGGTCTGACAGTTACCAATGCTTAATCAGTGAGGCACCTATCTCAGCGA
TCTGTCTATTTCGTTCATCCATAGTTGCCTGACTCCCCGTCGTGTAGATAACTACGATACGGGAGGGCTT
ACCATCTGGCCCCAGTGCTGCAATGATACCGCGAGACCCACGCTCACCGGCTCCAGATTTATCAGCAATA
AACCAGCCAGCCGGAAGGGCCGAGCGCAGAAGTGGTCCTGCAACTTTATCCGCCTCCATCCAGTCTATTA
ATTGTTGCCGGGAAGCTAGAGTAAGTAGTTCGCCAGTTAATAGTTTGCGCAACGTTGTTGCCATTGCTGC
AGGCATCGTGGTGTCACGCTCGTCGTTTGGTATGGCTTCATTCAGCTCCGGTTCCCAACGATCAAGGCGA
GTTACATGATCCCCCATGTTGTGCAAAAAAGCGGTTAGCTCCTTCGGTCCTCCGATCGTTGTCAGAAGTA
AGTTGGCCGCAGTGTTATCACTCATGGTTATGGCAGCACTGCATAATTCTCTTACTGTCATGCCATCCGT
AAGATGCTTTTCTGTGACTGGTGAGTACTCAACCAAGTCATTCTGAGAATAGTGTATGCGGCGACCGAGT
TGCTCTTGCCCGGCGTCAACACGGGATAATACCGCGCCACATAGCAGAACTTTAAAAGTGCTCATCATTG
GAAAACGTTCTTCGGGGCGAAAACTCTCAAGGATCTTACCGCTGTTGAGATCCAGTTCGATGTAACCCAC
TCGTGCACCCAACTGATCTTCAGCATCTTTTACTTTCACCAGCGTTTCTGGGTGAGCAAAAACAGGAAGG
CAAAATGCCGCAAAAAAGGGAATAAGGGCGACACGGAAATGTTGAATACTCATACTCTTCCTTTTTCAAT
ATTATTGAAGCATTTATCAGGGTTATTGTCTCATGAGCGGATACATATTTGAATGTATTTAGAAAAATAA
ACAAATAGGGGTTCCGCGCACATTTCCCCGAAAAGTGCCACCTGACGTCTAAGAAACCATTATTATCATG
ACATTAACCTATAAAAATAGGCGTATCACGAGGCCCTTTCGT
